>Addgene plasmid #244107 | pNoRBP.iGlucoSnFR2.mIRFP670nano3 | addgene full sequence | sequence record 487003 | Addgene NGS Result
GATCTCGATCCCGCGAAATTAATACGACTCACTATAGGGAGACCACAACGGTTTCCCTCTAGAAATAATT
TTGTTTAACTTTAAGAAGGAGATATACATATGAGATCTAAGCTGGAGATTTTCTCTTGGTGGGCTGGGGA
TGAAGGCCCTGCCCTGGAGGCACTCATCAGACTGTATAAACAGAAGTATCCTGGAGTAGAGGTGATAAAC
GCCACTGTCACCGGAGGTGCCGGTGTAAATGCTCGCGCTGTCCTTAAGACAAGGATGCTTGGTGGTGATC
CTCCTGATACATTTCAAGTTGCAGCAGGGATGGAGTTGATAGGCACATGGGTGGTGGCTAACAGAATGGA
GGATCTCAGCGCCTTGTTTCGACAAGAGGGTTGGCTTCAAGCCTTCCCCAAGGGCCTTATTGATCTGATT
AGTTATAAAGGTGGTATATGGAGTGTGCCCGTTAATATTCACAGGTCAAACGTAATGTGGTATTTGCCTG
CAAAGCTAAAAGAGTGGGGAGTTAACCCCCCACGGACTTGGGATGAGTTTCTTGCCACCTGTCAAACACT
TAAACAAAAGGGTCTGGAAGCTCCACTGGCTCTCGGGGAAAATTGGACACAACAACACCTCTGGGAGAGT
GTCGCCTTGGCTGTATTGGGGCCTGATGATTGGAATAATCTGTGGAATGGGAAGCTGAAGTTCACAGACC
CTAAAGCAGTTAGGGCATGGGAAGTCTTTGGCCGCGTTTTGGACTGTGCCAACAAGGATGCAGCAGGCTT
GTCTTGGCAGCAAGCTGTCGATCGGGTAGTACAGGGGAAAGCCGCTTTTAACGTAATGGGCGACTGGGCA
GCAGGATATATGACTACCACTCTCAAGTTGAAGCCTGGTACAGATTTCGCATGGGCACCAAGTCCCGGGA
CACAGGGCGTCTTTATGATGGTTTCCGACTCTTTCGGACTTCCCAAAGGAGCCAAAAATCGACAAAACGC
TATCAACTGGCTTCGATTGGTCGGCTCTAAAGAAGGTCAAGATACATTCAACCCACTGAAAGGGTCCATC
GCTGCTCGGCTCGATAGCGACCCAAGCAAGTATCCGTGTAACGTCTATATCACCGCCGACAAGCAGAAGA
ACGGCATCAAGGCGAACTTCAAGATCCGCCACAACGTGGAGGACGGCAGCGTGCAGCTCGCCGACCACTA
CCAGCAGAACACCCCCATCGGCGACGGCCCCGTGCTGCTGCCCGACAACCACTACCTGGTGACCCAGTCC
GTGCTGAGCAAAGACCCCAACGAGAAGCGCGATCACATGGTCCTGCTGGAGTTCGTGACCGCCGCCGGGA
TCACTCTCGGCATGGACGAGCTGTACAAGGGCGGTACCGGAGGGAGCATGAGCAAGGGCGAGGAGCTGTT
CACCGGGGTGGTGCCCATCCTGGTCGAGCTGGACGGCGACGTAAACGGCCACAAGTTCAGCGTGCGCGGC
GAGGGCGAGGGCGATGCCACCAACGGCAAGCTGACCCTGAAGTTCATCTGCACCACCGGCAAGCTGCCCG
TGCCCTGGCCCACCCTCGTGACCACCCTGACCTACGGCGTGCAGTGCTTCAGCCGCTACCCCGACCACAT
GAAGCAGCACGACTTCTTCAAGTCCGCCATGCCCGAAGGCTACGTCCAGGAGCGCACCATCAGCTTCAAG
GACGACGGCACCTACAAGACCCGCGCCGAGGTGAAGTTCGAGGGCGACACCCTGGTGAACCGCATCGAGC
TGAAGGGCATCGACTTCAAGGAGGACGGCAACATCCTGGGGCACAAGCTGGAGTACAACTTTAACAACCC
CAACGCATACGGACAGAGTGCAATGCGAGATTGGCGGAGTAATCGCATCGTTGGCTCCCTGGTAGCAGGA
GCAGTGGCCCCTGAAAGCTCCATGTCACAATTCGGAACAGTAATGGAAATTTTCCTGCAAACACGCAACC
CACAAGCAGCAGCAAATGCAGCACAAGCTATTGCTGACCAAGTTGGCCTGGGTCGCCTTGGTCAGCTGCA
GTCTAGAGGCTCCGGAGGTGGAGGTACTGGAGGAGGTGGGTCAGGTGGAGGTGGATCAATGGCAAACCTG
GACAAGATGCTGAACACCACCGTGACCGAGGTGCGCAAGTTCCTGCAAGCGGACAGAGTGTGCGTGTTCA
AGTTCGAGGAAGATTACTCCGGCACCGTCTCGCACGAAGCCGTGGACGACAGATGGATTAGCATCCTGAA
GACCCAGGTGCAGGACAGATACTTCATGGAAACCAGAGGCGAGGAATACGTCCACGGCAGATACCAGGCC
ATCGCCGACATCTACACAGCCAATCTGGTCGAGTGCTACAGAGACCTGCTGATCGAGTTTCAGGTGCGGG
CCATTCTGGCTGTCCCCATCCTGCAAGGCAAGAAGCTGTGGGGCCTGCTGGTGGCCCACCAACTGGCCGG
CCCTCGGGAGTGGCAGACCTGGGAAATCGACTTCCTGAAACAGCAAGCCGTGGTGATGGGCATCGCCATC
CAGCAGAGCCATCACCATCATCACCATTAAGAATTCGAAGCTTGATCCGGCTGCTAACAAAGCCCGAAAG
GAAGCTGAGTTGGCTGCTGCCACCGCTGAGCAATAACTAGCATAACCCCTTGGGGCCTCTAAACGGGTCT
TGAGGGGTTTTTTGCTGAAAGGAGGAACTATATCCGGATCTGGCGTAATAGCGAAGAGGCCCGCACCGAT
CGCCCTTCCCAACAGTTGCGCAGCCTGAATGGCGAATGGG
[124 nt withheld, positions 2771-2894]
C
[91 nt withheld, positions 2896-2986]
A
[49 nt withheld, positions 2988-3036]
CCTTTGACGTTGGAGTCCACGTTCTTT
[37 nt withheld, positions 3064-3100]
ACCCTATCTCGGTCTATTCTTTTGATTTATAAGGGATTTTGCCGATTTCGGCCTATTGGTTAAAAAATGA
GCTGATTTAACAAAAATTTAACGCGAATTTTAACAAAATATTAACGCTTACAATTTAGGTGGCACTTTTC
GGGGAAATGTGCGCGGAACCCCTATTTGTTTATTTTTCTAAATACATTCAAATATGTATCCGCTCATGAG
ACAATAACCCTGATAAATGCTTCAATAATATTGAAAAAGGAAGAGTATGAGTATTCAACATTTCCGTGTC
GCCCTTATTCCCTTTTTTGCGGCATTTTGCCTTCCTGTTTTTGCTCACCCAGAAACGCTGGTGAAAGTAA
AAGATGCTGAAGATCAGTTGGGTGCACGAGTGGGTTACATCGAACTGGATCTCAACAGCGGTAAGATCCT
TGAGAGTTTTCGCCCCGAAGAACGTTTTCCAATGATGAGCACTTTTAAAGTTCTGCTATGTGGCGCGGTA
TTATCCCGTATTGACGCCGGGCAAGAGCAACTCGGTCGCCGCATACACTATTCTCAGAATGACTTGGTTG
AGTACTCACCAGTCACAGAAAAGCATCTTACGGATGGCATGACAGTAAGAGAATTATGCAGTGCTGCCAT
AACCATGAGTGATAACACTGCGGCCAACTTACTTCTGACAACGATCGGAGGACCGAAGGAGCTAACCGCT
TTTTTGCACAACATGGGGGATCATGTAACTCGCCTTGATCGTTGGGAACCGGAGCTGAATGAAGCCATAC
CAAACGACGAGCGTGACACCACGATGCCTGTAGCAATGGCAACAACGTTGCGCAAACTATTAACTGGCGA
ACTACTTACTCTAGCTTCCCGGCAACAATTAATAGACTGGATGGAGGCGGATAAAGTTGCAGGACCACTT
CTGCGCTCGGCCCTTCCGGCTGGCTGGTTTATTGCTGATAAATCTGGAGCCGGTGAGCGTGGGTCTCGCG
GTATCATTGCAGCACTGGGGCCAGATGGTAAGCCCTCCCGTATCGTAGTTATCTACACGACGGGGAGTCA
GGCAACTATGGATGAACGAAATAGACAGATCGCTGAGATAGGTGCCTCACTGATTAAGCATTGGTAACTG
TCAGACCAAGTTTACTCATATATACTTTAGATTGATTTAAAACTTCATTTTTAATTTAAAAGGATCTAGG
TGAAGATCCTTTTTGATAATCTCATGACCAAAATCCCTTAACGTGAGTTTTCGTTCCACTGAGCGTCAGA
CCCCGTAGAAAAGATCAAAGGATCTTCTTGAGATCCTTTTTTTCTGCGCGTAATCTGCTGCTTGCAAACA
AAAAAACCACCGCTACCAGCGGTGGTTTGTTTGCCGGATCAAGAGCTACCAACTCTTTTTCCGAAGGTAA
CTGGCTTCAGCAGAGCGCAGATACCAAATACTGTTCTTCTAGTGTAGCCGTAGTTAGGCCACCACTTCAA
GAACTCTGTAGCACCGCCTACATACCTCGCTCTGCTAATCCTGTTACCAGTGGCTGCTGCCAGTGGCGAT
AAGTCGTGTCTTACCGGGTTGGACTCAAGACGATAGTTACCGGATAAGGCGCAGCGGTCGGGCTGAACGG
GGGGTTCGTGCACACAGCCCAGCTTGGAGCGAACGACCTACACCGAACTGAGATACCTACAGCGTGAGCT
ATGAGAAAGCGCCACGCTTCCCGAAGGGAGAAAGGCGGACAGGTATCCGGTAAGCGGCAGGGTCGGAACA
GGAGAGCGCACGAGGGAGCTTCCAGGGGGAAACGCCTGGTATCTTTATAGTCCTGTCGGGTTTCGCCACC
TCTGACTTGAGCGTCGATTTTTGTGATGCTCGTCAGGGGGGCGGAGCCTATGGAAAAACGCCAGCAACGC
GGCCTTTTTACGGTTCCTGGCCTTTTGCTGGCCTTTTGCTCACATGTTCTTTCCTGCGTTATCCCCTGAT
TCTGTGGATAACCGTATTACCGCCTTTGAGTGAGCTGATACCGCTCGCCGCAGCCGAACGACCGAGCGCA
GCGAGTCAGTGAGCGAGGAAGCGGAAGAGCGCCCAATACGCAAACCGCCTCTCCCCGCGCGTTGGCCGAT
TCATTAATGCAG
Features (pLannotate 1.2.2; 12 found; start..end, strand, type, name):
     20..38      +  promoter       T7 promoter: promoter for bacteriophage T7 RNA polymerase
     70..92      +  RBS            RBS: efficient ribosome binding site from bacteriophage T7 gene 10 (Olins and Rangwala, 1989)
   1090..1809    +  CDS            cEGFP: cEGFP is a basic (constitutively fluorescent) green fluorescent protein published in 2008, derived from Aequorea victoria.
   2089..2529    +  CDS            miRFP670nano: miRFP670nano is a basic (constitutively fluorescent) near ir fluorescent protein published in 2019, derived from Nostoc punctiforme. It has very low acid sensitivity. It requires the cofactor biliverdin for fluorescence.
   2570..2619    +  CDS            SET1 (fragment): solubility-enhancement tag derived from T7 phage gene 10B
   2627..2674    +  terminator     T7 terminator: transcription terminator for bacteriophage T7 RNA polymerase
   2700..2766    +  CDS            lacZα (fragment): LacZα fragment of β-galactosidase; lacZ fragment
   2771..3199    +  rep_origin     f1 ori (sequence partly withheld): f1 bacteriophage origin of replication; arrow indicates direction of (+) strand synthesis
   3252..3356    +  promoter       AmpR promoter: bla
   3357..4217    +  CDS            AmpR: β-lactamase; bla; confers resistance to ampicillin, carbenicillin, and related antibiotics
   4388..4976    +  rep_origin     ori: high-copy-number ColE1/pMB1/pBR322/pUC origin of replication
   5159..5212    +  CDS            lacI (fragment): lac repressor; lacI; The lac repressor binds to the lac operator to inhibit transcription in E. coli. This inhibition can be relieved by adding lactose or isopropyl-β-D-thiogalactopyranoside (IPTG).
