[The description below was written by a language model from this plasmid's Addgene catalogue record and pLannotate feature annotations shown in this document.]
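Description:
pNoRBP.iGlucoSnFR2.mIRFP670nano3 is a 5.2 kb bacterial expression plasmid built on the pRSET backbone and designed to produce a green fluorescent glucose sensor fused to a near-infrared fluorescent protein. It is maintained at high copy in E. coli through a ColE1/pUC-type origin and selected with ampicillin via the β-lactamase (AmpR) gene and its own promoter. An f1 phage origin is also present, and short lacZα and lacI fragments detected in the annotation appear to be backbone remnants rather than functional genes.

Expression is driven by a T7 promoter followed by the phage T7 gene 10 ribosome binding site and closed by a T7 terminator, so transcription depends on a host that supplies T7 RNA polymerase. The open reading frame encodes iGlucoSnFR2. The annotation identifies a GFP-derived segment (matched as cEGFP) lying well inside the coding region, consistent with a fluorescent protein embedded in a surrounding sensor scaffold, although the flanking glucose-binding portions are not annotated and the record does not describe them. Downstream, at the C terminus, is mIRFP670nano3, matched by the annotation software to its relative miRFP670nano, a small biliverdin-dependent near-infrared protein. The record describes this partner as inert, which suggests that it acts as a glucose-insensitive reference signal alongside the green sensor readout. A short fragment of the T7 gene 10-derived solubility tag annotated just before the terminator is probably residual vector sequence.

The meaning of "NoRBP" in the name is not explained in the record. The stated use is bacterial expression of the sensor protein, and the associated work concerns measuring intracellular or extracellular glucose.
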