Addgene plasmid #244107: pNoRBP.iGlucoSnFR2.mIRFP670nano3
Purpose: Bacterial expression of green glucose sensor with inert mIRFP670nano3
Depositing lab: Tim Brown & HHMI-JRC Tool Translation Team. Depositing organization: HHMI, Janelia Research Campus. Publication: iGlucoSnFR2: A genetically encoded fluorescent sensor for measuring intracellular or extracellular glucose in vivo in mouse brain. Marvin JS, Machler P, Meng C, Ates T, Patel RH, Adhikari R, Makurath MA, Ku Z, Feliciano D, Atasoy D, Cui G, Kleinfeld D, Brown TA. Sci Adv. 2025 Nov 14;11(46):eadz3889. doi: 10.1126/sciadv.adz3889. Epub 2025 Nov 12. PubMed 41223288.
Backbone
  Vector backbone: pRSET
  Vector type: Bacterial Expression
Growth in bacteria
  Bacterial resistance: Ampicillin, 100 μg/mL
  Growth temperature: 37°C
  Growth strain: DH5alpha
  Copy number: High Copy
Gene/Insert
  Gene/Insert name: iGlucoSnFR2.mIRFP670nano3
  Species: M. musculus (mouse), Synthetic
  Tag / fusion protein: mIRFP670nano3 (C terminal on insert)
  Cloning method: Restriction Enzyme; 5′ cloning site Unknown (unknown if destroyed)
Terms and licenses: Academic/Nonprofit Terms; Industry Terms: Not Available to Industry
How to cite: pNoRBP.iGlucoSnFR2.mIRFP670nano3 was a gift from Tim Brown & HHMI-JRC Tool Translation Team (Addgene plasmid # 244107 ; http://n2t.net/addgene:244107 ; RRID:Addgene_244107)
